Addgene plasmid #75927: BMP2K gRNA (BRDN0001145305)
Purpose: 3rd generation lentiviral gRNA plasmid targeting human BMP2K
Depositing lab: John Doench & David Root. Depositing organization: Broad Institute. Publication: Optimized sgRNA design to maximize activity and minimize off-target effects of CRISPR-Cas9. Doench JG, Fusi N, Sullender M, Hegde M, Vaimberg EW, Donovan KF, Smith I, Tothova Z, Wilen C, Orchard R, Virgin HW, Listgarten J, Root DE. Nat Biotechnol. 2016 Jan 18. doi: 10.1038/nbt.3437. PubMed 26780180.
Backbone
  Vector backbone: lentiGuide-Puro
  Backbone manufacturer: Zhang Lab (Addgene plasmid # 52963)
  Vector type: Mammalian Expression, Lentiviral, CRISPR
  Selectable markers: Puromycin
Growth in bacteria
  Bacterial resistance: Ampicillin, 100 μg/mL
  Growth temperature: 37°C
  Growth strain: DH5alpha
  Copy number: High Copy
Gene/Insert
  Gene/Insert name: BMP2K (alt names: BMP2K; NM_017593.3)
  gRNA/shRNA sequence: ACATTCGCTTCAATGCACAT
  Species: H. sapiens (human)
  Entrez Gene: BMP2K (a.k.a. BIKE, HRIHFB2017)
  Promoter: hU6
  Cloning method: Unknown
  Sequencing primers: 5′ U6-F; 3′ pS2-R
Terms and licenses: Academic/Nonprofit Terms; Industry Terms: Not Available to Industry
Depositor comments: The gRNA was designed to target the following Genbank reference sequence(s): NM_017593.3,NM_198892.1. Note that this plasmid does NOT contain Cas9. It should be used in conjunction with lentiCas9-Blast (Addgene #52962) or otherwise with cell lines already expressing Cas9. Browse the full kinome gRNA library at http://www.addgene.org/pooled-library/broadgpp-human-kinome/ or visit http://www.broadinstitute.org/rnai/public/ for detailed protocols and information.
How to cite: BMP2K gRNA (BRDN0001145305) was a gift from John Doench & David Root (Addgene plasmid # 75927 ; http://n2t.net/addgene:75927 ; RRID:Addgene_75927)
