[The description below was written by a language model from this plasmid's Addgene catalogue record and pLannotate feature annotations shown in this document.]
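Description:
BMP2K gRNA (BRDN0001145305) is a third-generation lentiviral CRISPR guide plasmid built on the lentiGuide-Puro backbone and carrying a single guide RNA directed against human BMP2K (also known as BIKE). It belongs to a human kinome gRNA collection designed with optimized rules for on-target activity and reduced off-target effects. In bacteria it is maintained by a high-copy ColE1/pUC-type origin with ampicillin resistance (AmpR). The backbone also retains an f1 origin, an SV40 origin, lac regulatory remnants and T7/T3 promoters as cloning-vector leftovers.

The lentiviral transfer cassette is framed by an RSV promoter-driven truncated HIV-1 5′ LTR and a self-inactivating ΔU3 3′ LTR followed by an SV40 polyadenylation signal. The chimeric RSV/5′ LTR makes genomic RNA production Tat-independent, and the ΔU3 deletion disables LTR promoter activity after integration. Between the LTRs lie the Ψ packaging signal with a partial gag sequence, the Rev response element for nuclear export of the full-length RNA, and a cPPT/CTS that aids nuclear import of the proviral DNA. The payload has two expression units. A human U6 RNA polymerase III promoter drives the BMP2K-specific spacer fused to the Streptococcus pyogenes Cas9 gRNA scaffold. Downstream of it, an EF-1α core promoter with its intron A drives puromycin N-acetyltransferase, followed by a WPRE to enhance transcript expression.

The plasmid does not encode Cas9. It is meant to be packaged into lentivirus and delivered to cells that already express Cas9, or used alongside a separate Cas9 vector. Transduced cells are selected with puromycin, and the typical application is knockout of BMP2K in human cells.
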