Features (pLannotate 1.2.2; 29 found; start..end, strand, type, name):
     14..80      +  CDS            small t antigen (fragment): SV40 (simian virus 40) small t antigen
    106..317     +  promoter       EF-1α core promoter: core promoter for human elongation factor EF-1α
    318..1256    +  intron         EF-1α intron A: intron upstream of the start codon of human EF-1α
   1278..1877    +  CDS            PuroR (fragment): puromycin N-acetyltransferase; pac from Streptomyces; confers resistance to puromycin
   1893..2481    +  misc_feature   WPRE: woodchuck hepatitis virus posttranscriptional regulatory element
   2532..2551    +  misc_feature   cPPT/CTS (fragment): central polypurine tract and central termination sequence of HIV-1
   2553..2786    +  LTR            3' LTR (ΔU3): self-inactivating 3' long terminal repeat (LTR) from HIV-1
   2864..2985    +  polyA_signal   SV40 poly(A) signal: SV40 polyadenylation signal
   3025..3160    +  rep_origin     SV40 ori: SV40 origin of replication
   3181..3199    -  promoter       T7 promoter: promoter for bacteriophage T7 RNA polymerase
   3207..3362    +  CDS            lacZα (fragment): LacZα fragment of β-galactosidase; lacZ fragment
   3367..3795    +  rep_origin     f1 ori (sequence partly withheld): f1 bacteriophage origin of replication; arrow indicates direction of (+) strand synthesis
   3848..3952    +  promoter       AmpR promoter: bla
   3953..4813    +  CDS            AmpR: β-lactamase; bla; confers resistance to ampicillin, carbenicillin, and related antibiotics
   4984..5572    +  rep_origin     ori: high-copy-number ColE1/pMB1/pBR322/pUC origin of replication
   5755..5847    +  CDS            lacI (fragment): lac repressor; lacI; The lac repressor binds to the lac operator to inhibit transcription in E. coli. This inhibition can be relieved by adding lactose or isopropyl-β-D-thiogalactopyranoside (IPTG).
   5860..5881    +  protein_bind   CAP binding site: CAP binding activates transcription in the presence of cAMP. E. coli catabolite activator protein
   5896..5926    +  promoter       lac promoter: promoter for the E. coli lac operon
   5934..5950    +  protein_bind   lac operator: The lac repressor binds to the lac operator to inhibit transcription in E. coli. This inhibition can be relieved by adding lactose or isopropyl-β-D-thiogalactopyranoside (IPTG). lac repressor encoded by lacI
   5995..6013    +  promoter       T3 promoter: promoter for bacteriophage T3 RNA polymerase
   6041..6267    +  promoter       RSV promoter: Rous sarcoma virus enhancer/promoter
   6268..6448    +  LTR            5' LTR (truncated): truncated 5' long terminal repeat (LTR) from HIV-1
   6495..6620    +  misc_feature   HIV-1 Ψ: packaging signal of human immunodeficiency virus type 1
   6604..6967    +  CDS            HIV-1 gag (fragment): gag protein from human immunodeficiency virus 1; gag
   7113..7346    +  misc_feature   RRE: The Rev response element (RRE) of HIV-1 allows for Rev-dependent mRNA export from the nucleus to the cytoplasm.
   7723..7749    +  CDS            Rev (fragment): human immunodeficiency virus 1 (HIV-1) Rev protein; rev; enhances nuclear export of unspliced and incompletely spliced viral mRNAs
   7753..7993    +  promoter       U6 promoter: RNA polymerase III promoter for human U6 snRNA
   8023..8098    +  misc_RNA       gRNA scaffold: guide RNA scaffold for the Streptococcus pyogenes CRISPR/Cas9 system
   8154..8271    +  misc_feature   cPPT/CTS: central polypurine tract and central termination sequence of HIV-1
>Addgene plasmid #75927 | BMP2K gRNA (BRDN0001145305) | addgene full sequence | sequence record 184842 | Addgene Assembled Sequence
CCCGGGTGCAAAGATGGATAAAGTTTTAAACAGAGAGGAATCTTTGCAGCTAATGGACCTTCTAGGTCTT
GAAAGGAGTGGGAATTGGCTCCGGTGCCCGTCAGTGGGCAGAGCGCACATCGCCCACAGTCCCCGAGAAG
TTGGGGGGAGGGGTCGGCAATTGATCCGGTGCCTAGAGAAGGTGGCGCGGGGTAAACTGGGAAAGTGATG
TCGTGTACTGGCTCCGCCTTTTTCCCGAGGGTGGGGGAGAACCGTATATAAGTGCAGTAGTCGCCGTGAA
CGTTCTTTTTCGCAACGGGTTTGCCGCCAGAACACAGGTAAGTGCCGTGTGTGGTTCCCGCGGGCCTGGC
CTCTTTACGGGTTATGGCCCTTGCGTGCCTTGAATTACTTCCACCTGGCTGCAGTACGTGATTCTTGATC
CCGAGCTTCGGGTTGGAAGTGGGTGGGAGAGTTCGAGGCCTTGCGCTTAAGGAGCCCCTTCGCCTCGTGC
TTGAGTTGAGGCCTGGCCTGGGCGCTGGGGCCGCCGCGTGCGAATCTGGTGGCACCTTCGCGCCTGTCTC
GCTGCTTTCGATAAGTCTCTAGCCATTTAAAATTTTTGATGACCTGCTGCGACGCTTTTTTTCTGGCAAG
ATAGTCTTGTAAATGCGGGCCAAGATCTGCACACTGGTATTTCGGTTTTTGGGGCCGCGGGCGGCGACGG
GGCCCGTGCGTCCCAGCGCACATGTTCGGCGAGGCGGGGCCTGCGAGCGCGGCCACCGAGAATCGGACGG
GGGTAGTCTCAAGCTGGCCGGCCTGCTCTGGTGCCTGGCCTCGCGCCGCCGTGTATCGCCCCGCCCTGGG
CGGCAAGGCTGGCCCGGTCGGCACCAGTTGCGTGAGCGGAAAGATGGCCGCTTCCCGGCCCTGCTGCAGG
GAGCTCAAAATGGAGGACGCGGCGCTCGGGAGAGCGGGCGGGTGAGTCACCCACACAAAGGAAAAGGGCC
TTTCCGTCCTCAGCCGTCGCTTCATGTGACTCCACGGAGTACCGGGCGCCGTCCAGGCACCTCGATTAGT
TCTCGAGCTTTTGGAGTACGTCGTCTTTAGGTTGGGGGGAGGGGTTTTATGCGATGGAGTTTCCCCACAC
TGAGTGGGTGGAGACTGAAGTTAGGCCAGCTTGGCACTTGATGTAATTCTCCTTGGAATTTGCCCTTTTT
GAGTTTGGATCTTGGTTCATTCTCAAGCCTCAGACAGTGGTTCAAAGTTTTTTTCTTCCATTTCAGGTGT
CGTGACGTACGGCCACCATGACCGAGTACAAGCCCACGGTGCGCCTCGCCACCCGCGACGACGTCCCCAG
GGCCGTACGCACCCTCGCCGCCGCGTTCGCCGACTACCCCGCCACGCGCCACACCGTCGATCCGGACCGC
CACATCGAGCGGGTCACCGAGCTGCAAGAACTCTTCCTCACGCGCGTCGGGCTCGACATCGGCAAGGTGT
GGGTCGCGGACGACGGCGCCGCCGTGGCGGTCTGGACCACGCCGGAGAGCGTCGAAGCGGGGGCGGTGTT
CGCCGAGATCGGCCCGCGCATGGCCGAGTTGAGCGGTTCCCGGCTGGCCGCGCAGCAACAGATGGAAGGC
CTCCTGGCGCCGCACCGGCCCAAGGAGCCCGCGTGGTTCCTGGCCACCGTCGGAGTCTCGCCCGACCACC
AGGGCAAGGGTCTGGGCAGCGCCGTCGTGCTCCCCGGAGTGGAGGCGGCCGAGCGCGCCGGGGTGCCCGC
CTTCCTGGAGACCTCCGCGCCCCGCAACCTCCCCTTCTACGAGCGGCTCGGCTTCACCGTCACCGCCGAC
GTCGAGGTGCCCGAAGGACCGCGCACCTGGTGCATGACCCGCAAGCCCGGTGCCTGAACGCGTTAAGTCG
ACAATCAACCTCTGGATTACAAAATTTGTGAAAGATTGACTGGTATTCTTAACTATGTTGCTCCTTTTAC
GCTATGTGGATACGCTGCTTTAATGCCTTTGTATCATGCTATTGCTTCCCGTATGGCTTTCATTTTCTCC
TCCTTGTATAAATCCTGGTTGCTGTCTCTTTATGAGGAGTTGTGGCCCGTTGTCAGGCAACGTGGCGTGG
TGTGCACTGTGTTTGCTGACGCAACCCCCACTGGTTGGGGCATTGCCACCACCTGTCAGCTCCTTTCCGG
GACTTTCGCTTTCCCCCTCCCTATTGCCACGGCGGAACTCATCGCCGCCTGCCTTGCCCGCTGCTGGACA
GGGGCTCGGCTGTTGGGCACTGACAATTCCGTGGTGTTGTCGGGGAAATCATCGTCCTTTCCTTGGCTGC
TCGCCTGTGTTGCCACCTGGATTCTGCGCGGGACGTCCTTCTGCTACGTCCCTTCGGCCCTCAATCCAGC
GGACCTTCCTTCCCGCGGCCTGCTGCCGGCTCTGCGGCCTCTTCCGCGTCTTCGCCTTCGCCCTCAGACG
AGTCGGATCTCCCTTTGGGCCGCCTCCCCGCGTCGACTTTAAGACCAATGACTTACAAGGCAGCTGTAGA
TCTTAGCCACTTTTTAAAAGAAAAGGGGGGACTGGAAGGGCTAATTCACTCCCAACGAAGACAAGATCTG
CTTTTTGCTTGTACTGGGTCTCTCTGGTTAGACCAGATCTGAGCCTGGGAGCTCTCTGGCTAACTAGGGA
ACCCACTGCTTAAGCCTCAATAAAGCTTGCCTTGAGTGCTTCAAGTAGTGTGTGCCCGTCTGTTGTGTGA
CTCTGGTAACTAGAGATCCCTCAGACCCTTTTAGTCAGTGTGGAAAATCTCTAGCAGTACGTATAGTAGT
TCATGTCATCTTATTATTCAGTATTTATAACTTGCAAAGAAATGAATATCAGAGAGTGAGAGGAACTTGT
TTATTGCAGCTTATAATGGTTACAAATAAAGCAATAGCATCACAAATTTCACAAATAAAGCATTTTTTTC
ACTGCATTCTAGTTGTGGTTTGTCCAAACTCATCAATGTATCTTATCATGTCTGGCTCTAGCTATCCCGC
CCCTAACTCCGCCCATCCCGCCCCTAACTCCGCCCAGTTCCGCCCATTCTCCGCCCCATGGCTGACTAAT
TTTTTTTATTTATGCAGAGGCCGAGGCCGCCTCGGCCTCTGAGCTATTCCAGAAGTAGTGAGGAGGCTTT
TTTGGAGGCCTAGGGACGTACCCAATTCGCCCTATAGTGAGTCGTATTACGCGCGCTCACTGGCCGTCGT
TTTACAACGTCGTGACTGGGAAAACCCTGGCGTTACCCAACTTAATCGCCTTGCAGCACATCCCCCTTTC
GCCAGCTGGCGTAATAGCGAAGAGGCCCGCACCGATCGCCCTTCCCAACAGTTGCGCAGCCTGAATGGCG
AATGGG
[124 nt withheld, positions 3367-3490]
C
[91 nt withheld, positions 3492-3582]
A
[49 nt withheld, positions 3584-3632]
CCTTTGACGTTGGAGTCCACGTTCTTT
[37 nt withheld, positions 3660-3696]
ACCCTATCTCGGTCTATTCTTTTGATTTATAAGGGATTTTGCCGATTTCGGCCTATTGGTTAAAAAATGA
GCTGATTTAACAAAAATTTAACGCGAATTTTAACAAAATATTAACGCTTACAATTTAGGTGGCACTTTTC
GGGGAAATGTGCGCGGAACCCCTATTTGTTTATTTTTCTAAATACATTCAAATATGTATCCGCTCATGAG
ACAATAACCCTGATAAATGCTTCAATAATATTGAAAAAGGAAGAGTATGAGTATTCAACATTTCCGTGTC
GCCCTTATTCCCTTTTTTGCGGCATTTTGCCTTCCTGTTTTTGCTCACCCAGAAACGCTGGTGAAAGTAA
AAGATGCTGAAGATCAGTTGGGTGCACGAGTGGGTTACATCGAACTGGATCTCAACAGCGGTAAGATCCT
TGAGAGTTTTCGCCCCGAAGAACGTTTTCCAATGATGAGCACTTTTAAAGTTCTGCTATGTGGCGCGGTA
TTATCCCGTATTGACGCCGGGCAAGAGCAACTCGGTCGCCGCATACACTATTCTCAGAATGACTTGGTTG
AGTACTCACCAGTCACAGAAAAGCATCTTACGGATGGCATGACAGTAAGAGAATTATGCAGTGCTGCCAT
AACCATGAGTGATAACACTGCGGCCAACTTACTTCTGACAACGATCGGAGGACCGAAGGAGCTAACCGCT
TTTTTGCACAACATGGGGGATCATGTAACTCGCCTTGATCGTTGGGAACCGGAGCTGAATGAAGCCATAC
CAAACGACGAGCGTGACACCACGATGCCTGTAGCAATGGCAACAACGTTGCGCAAACTATTAACTGGCGA
ACTACTTACTCTAGCTTCCCGGCAACAATTAATAGACTGGATGGAGGCGGATAAAGTTGCAGGACCACTT
CTGCGCTCGGCCCTTCCGGCTGGCTGGTTTATTGCTGATAAATCTGGAGCCGGTGAGCGTGGGTCTCGCG
GTATCATTGCAGCACTGGGGCCAGATGGTAAGCCCTCCCGTATCGTAGTTATCTACACGACGGGGAGTCA
GGCAACTATGGATGAACGAAATAGACAGATCGCTGAGATAGGTGCCTCACTGATTAAGCATTGGTAACTG
TCAGACCAAGTTTACTCATATATACTTTAGATTGATTTAAAACTTCATTTTTAATTTAAAAGGATCTAGG
TGAAGATCCTTTTTGATAATCTCATGACCAAAATCCCTTAACGTGAGTTTTCGTTCCACTGAGCGTCAGA
CCCCGTAGAAAAGATCAAAGGATCTTCTTGAGATCCTTTTTTTCTGCGCGTAATCTGCTGCTTGCAAACA
AAAAAACCACCGCTACCAGCGGTGGTTTGTTTGCCGGATCAAGAGCTACCAACTCTTTTTCCGAAGGTAA
CTGGCTTCAGCAGAGCGCAGATACCAAATACTGTTCTTCTAGTGTAGCCGTAGTTAGGCCACCACTTCAA
GAACTCTGTAGCACCGCCTACATACCTCGCTCTGCTAATCCTGTTACCAGTGGCTGCTGCCAGTGGCGAT
AAGTCGTGTCTTACCGGGTTGGACTCAAGACGATAGTTACCGGATAAGGCGCAGCGGTCGGGCTGAACGG
GGGGTTCGTGCACACAGCCCAGCTTGGAGCGAACGACCTACACCGAACTGAGATACCTACAGCGTGAGCT
ATGAGAAAGCGCCACGCTTCCCGAAGGGAGAAAGGCGGACAGGTATCCGGTAAGCGGCAGGGTCGGAACA
GGAGAGCGCACGAGGGAGCTTCCAGGGGGAAACGCCTGGTATCTTTATAGTCCTGTCGGGTTTCGCCACC
TCTGACTTGAGCGTCGATTTTTGTGATGCTCGTCAGGGGGGCGGAGCCTATGGAAAAACGCCAGCAACGC
GGCCTTTTTACGGTTCCTGGCCTTTTGCTGGCCTTTTGCTCACATGTTCTTTCCTGCGTTATCCCCTGAT
TCTGTGGATAACCGTATTACCGCCTTTGAGTGAGCTGATACCGCTCGCCGCAGCCGAACGACCGAGCGCA
GCGAGTCAGTGAGCGAGGAAGCGGAAGAGCGCCCAATACGCAAACCGCCTCTCCCCGCGCGTTGGCCGAT
TCATTAATGCAGCTGGCACGACAGGTTTCCCGACTGGAAAGCGGGCAGTGAGCGCAACGCAATTAATGTG
AGTTAGCTCACTCATTAGGCACCCCAGGCTTTACACTTTATGCTTCCGGCTCGTATGTTGTGTGGAATTG
TGAGCGGATAACAATTTCACACAGGAAACAGCTATGACCATGATTACGCCAAGCGCGCAATTAACCCTCA
CTAAAGGGAACAAAAGCTGGAGCTGCAAGCTTAATGTAGTCTTATGCAATACTCTTGTAGTCTTGCAACA
TGGTAACGATGAGTTAGCAACATGCCTTACAAGGAGAGAAAAAGCACCGTGCATGCCGATTGGTGGAAGT
AAGGTGGTACGATCGTGCCTTATTAGGAAGGCAACAGACGGGTCTGACATGGATTGGACGAACCACTGAA
TTGCCGCATTGCAGAGATATTGTATTTAAGTGCCTAGCTCGATACATAAACGGGTCTCTCTGGTTAGACC
AGATCTGAGCCTGGGAGCTCTCTGGCTAACTAGGGAACCCACTGCTTAAGCCTCAATAAAGCTTGCCTTG
AGTGCTTCAAGTAGTGTGTGCCCGTCTGTTGTGTGACTCTGGTAACTAGAGATCCCTCAGACCCTTTTAG
TCAGTGTGGAAAATCTCTAGCAGTGGCGCCCGAACAGGGACTTGAAAGCGAAAGGGAAACCAGAGGAGCT
CTCTCGACGCAGGACTCGGCTTGCTGAAGCGCGCACGGCAAGAGGCGAGGGGCGGCGACTGGTGAGTACG
CCAAAAATTTTGACTAGCGGAGGCTAGAAGGAGAGAGATGGGTGCGAGAGCGTCAGTATTAAGCGGGGGA
GAATTAGATCGCGATGGGAAAAAATTCGGTTAAGGCCAGGGGGAAAGAAAAAATATAAATTAAAACATAT
AGTATGGGCAAGCAGGGAGCTAGAACGATTCGCAGTTAATCCTGGCCTGTTAGAAACATCAGAAGGCTGT
AGACAAATACTGGGACAGCTACAACCATCCCTTCAGACAGGATCAGAAGAACTTAGATCATTATATAATA
CAGTAGCAACCCTCTATTGTGTGCATCAAAGGATAGAGATAAAAGACACCAAGGAAGCTTTAGACAAGAT
AGAGGAAGAGCAAAACAAAAGTAAGACCACCGCACAGCAAGCGGCCGCTGATCTTCAGACCTGGAGGAGG
AGATATGAGGGACAATTGGAGAAGTGAATTATATAAATATAAAGTAGTAAAAATTGAACCATTAGGAGTA
GCACCCACCAAGGCAAAGAGAAGAGTGGTGCAGAGAGAAAAAAGAGCAGTGGGAATAGGAGCTTTGTTCC
TTGGGTTCTTGGGAGCAGCAGGAAGCACTATGGGCGCAGCGTCAATGACGCTGACGGTACAGGCCAGACA
ATTATTGTCTGGTATAGTGCAGCAGCAGAACAATTTGCTGAGGGCTATTGAGGCGCAACAGCATCTGTTG
CAACTCACAGTCTGGGGCATCAAGCAGCTCCAGGCAAGAATCCTGGCTGTGGAAAGATACCTAAAGGATC
AACAGCTCCTGGGGATTTGGGGTTGCTCTGGAAAACTCATTTGCACCACTGCTGTGCCTTGGAATGCTAG
TTGGAGTAATAAATCTCTGGAACAGATTTGGAATCACACGACCTGGATGGAGTGGGACAGAGAAATTAAC
AATTACACAAGCTTAATACACTCCTTAATTGAAGAATCGCAAAACCAGCAAGAAAAGAATGAACAAGAAT
TATTGGAATTAGATAAATGGGCAAGTTTGTGGAATTGGTTTAACATAACAAATTGGCTGTGGTATATAAA
ATTATTCATAATGATAGTAGGAGGCTTGGTAGGTTTAAGAATAGTTTTTGCTGTACTTTCTATAGTGAAT
AGAGTTAGGCAGGGATATTCACCATTATCGTTTCAGACCCACCTCCCAACCCCGAGGGGACCCAGAGAGG
GCCTATTTCCCATGATTCCTTCATATTTGCATATACGATACAAGGCTGTTAGAGAGATAATTAGAATTAA
TTTGACTGTAAACACAAAGATATTAGTACAAAATACGTGACGTAGAAAGTAATAATTTCTTGGGTAGTTT
GCAGTTTTAAAATTATGTTTTAAAATGGACTATCATATGCTTACCGTAACTTGAAAGTATTTCGATTTCT
TGGCTTTATATATCTTGTGGAAAGGACGAAACACCGACATTCGCTTCAATGCACATGTTTTAGAGCTAGA
AATAGCAAGTTAAAATAAGGCTAGTCCGTTATCAACTTGAAAAAGTGGCACCGAGTCGGTGCTTTTTTAA
GCTTGGCGTAACTAGATCTTGAGACAAATGGCAGTATTCATCCACAATTTTAAAAGAAAAGGGGGGATTG
GGGGGTACAGTGCAGGGGAAAGAATAGTAGACATAATAGCAACAGACATACAAACTAAAGAATTACAAAA
ACAAATTACAAAAATTCAAAATTTTCGGGTTTATTACAGGGACAGCAGAGATCCACTTTGGCGCCGGCTC
GAGGGGG
