>Addgene plasmid #75927 | BMP2K gRNA (BRDN0001145305) | depositor partial sequence | sequence record 143387 | Target Sequence
ACATTCGCTTCAATGCACAT
