>Addgene plasmid #75927 | BMP2K gRNA (BRDN0001145305) | addgene partial sequence | sequence record 184841 | hU6-F
ACGTGACGTAGAAAGTAATAATTTCTTGGGTAGTTTGCAGTTTTAAAATTATGTTTTAAAATGGACTATC
ATATGCTTACCGTAACTTGAAAGTATTTCGATTTCTTGGCTTTATATATCTTGTGGAAAGGACGAAACAC
CGACATTCGCTTCAATGCACATGTTTTAGAGCTAGAAATAGCAAGTTAAAATAAGGCTAGTCCGTTATCA
ACTTGAAAAAGTGGCACCGAGTCGGTGCTTTTTTAAGCTTGGCGTAACTAGATCTTGAGACAAATGGCAG
TATTCATCCACAATTTTAAAAGAAAAGGGGGGATTGGGGGGTACAGTGCAGGGGAAAGAATAGTAGACAT
AATAGCAACAGACATACAAACTAAAGAATTACAAAAACAAATTACAAAAATTCAAAATTTTCGGGTTTAT
TACAGGGACAGCAGAGATCCACTTTGGCGCCGGCTCGAGGGGGCCCGGGTGCAAAGATGGATAAAGTTTT
AAACAGAGAGGAATCTTTGCAGCTAATGGACCTTCTAGGTCTTGAAAGGAGTGGGAATTGGCTCCGGTGC
CCGTCAGTGG
